Addgene plasmid #167168: pLenti--Puro-3xFLAG PAK5 S364L
Purpose: puromycin resistant lentiviral vector for expression of PAK5 S364L
Depositing lab: Christin Burd. Depositing organization: Ohio State University. Publication: Melanoma-associated mutants within the serine-rich domain of PAK5 direct kinase activity to mitogenic pathways. LaPak KM, Vroom DC, Garg AA, Guan X, Hays JL, Song JW, Burd CE. Oncotarget. 2018 May 22;9(39):25386-25401. doi: 10.18632/oncotarget.25356. eCollection 2018 May 22. PubMed 29875996.
Backbone
  Vector backbone: pLenti-puro
  Vector type: Mammalian Expression, Lentiviral
  Selectable markers: Puromycin
Growth in bacteria
  Bacterial resistance: Ampicillin, 100 μg/mL
  Growth temperature: 37°C
  Growth strain: NEB Stable
  Copy number: High Copy
Gene/Insert
  Gene/Insert name: PAK5 S364L (alt name: PAK7 S364L)
  Species: H. sapiens (human)
  GenBank ID: 57144
  Promoter: UBC promoter
  Tag / fusion protein: 3x flag (N terminal on insert)
  Entrez Gene: PAK5 (a.k.a. PAK7)
  Cloning method: Gibson Cloning
  Sequencing primers: 5′ GTAAATTGTCCGCTAAATTCTGGCCGTT; 3′ CACACCGGCCTTATTCCAAGCG
Resource information
  A portion of this plasmid was derived from a plasmid made by: pDEST-PAK5 was kindly provided by Dr. J. Brognard
Terms and licenses: Academic/Nonprofit Terms; Industry Terms: Not Available to Industry
How to cite: pLenti--Puro-3xFLAG PAK5 S364L was a gift from Christin Burd (Addgene plasmid # 167168 ; http://n2t.net/addgene:167168 ; RRID:Addgene_167168)
