[The description below was written by a language model from this plasmid's Addgene catalogue record and pLannotate feature annotations shown in this document.]
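Description:
pLenti--Puro-3xFLAG PAK5 S364L is a 13.4 kb HIV-1-based lentiviral vector for mammalian expression, built on the pLenti-puro backbone, that delivers a mutant form of the human serine/threonine kinase PAK5 (also called PAK7). It is propagated in E. coli as a high-copy plasmid through a ColE1/pUC-type origin with ampicillin selection (AmpR), and it also carries an f1 origin. The viral portion comprises a truncated 5' LTR, the Ψ packaging signal with an adjoining gag fragment, the Rev response element for Rev-dependent nuclear export of the genomic RNA, the cPPT/CTS element, and a ΔU3 self-inactivating 3' LTR. This layout means packaging functions must be supplied in trans and the integrated provirus lacks LTR promoter activity.

Between the LTRs, the human ubiquitin C (UbC) promoter drives a single bicistronic transcript. An N-terminal 3xFLAG epitope is fused to PAK5 carrying the S364L substitution, followed by an EMCV IRES and the puromycin N-acetyltransferase gene, so puromycin-resistant cells should also express the tagged kinase. A WPRE downstream enhances transcript expression. A reverse-oriented EM7–BleoR cassette sits just upstream of the UbC promoter. Outside the viral unit, the annotation detects an SV40 promoter followed by a hygromycin resistance fragment and a ble fragment; these appear to be backbone remnants, and the catalogue lists only puromycin as the mammalian marker.

The construct is intended for stable transduction and selection of cells expressing FLAG-tagged PAK5 S364L. The associated publication concerns melanoma-associated mutations in the serine-rich domain of PAK5 and their effect on directing kinase activity toward mitogenic signalling.
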