Features (pLannotate 1.2.2; 32 found; start..end, strand, type, name):
    377..634     +  LTR            5' LTR (truncated): truncated 5' long terminal repeat (LTR) from HIV-1
    681..806     +  misc_feature   HIV-1 Ψ: packaging signal of human immunodeficiency virus type 1
    790..1128    +  CDS            HIV-1 gag (fragment): gag protein from human immunodeficiency virus 1; gag
   1303..1536    +  misc_feature   RRE: The Rev response element (RRE) of HIV-1 allows for Rev-dependent mRNA export from the nucleus to the cytoplasm.
   1913..2013    +  CDS            Rev (fragment): human immunodeficiency virus 1 (HIV-1) Rev protein; rev; enhances nuclear export of unspliced and incompletely spliced viral mRNAs
   2063..2180    +  misc_feature   cPPT/CTS: central polypurine tract and central termination sequence of HIV-1
   2245..2619    -  CDS            BleoR: antibiotic-binding protein; Sh ble from Streptoalloteichus hindustanus; confers resistance to bleomycin, phleomycin, and Zeocin™
   2639..2686    -  promoter       EM7 promoter: synthetic bacterial promoter&nbsp
   2712..3867    +  promoter       UbC promoter: human ubiquitin C promoter
   3883..3948    +  CDS            3xFLAG: three tandem FLAG® epitope tags, followed by an enterokinase cleavage site
   3955..6111    +  CDS            PAK5: PAK5_HUMAN - Also known as KIAA1264, PAK7. Experimental evidence at protein level: Swiss-Prot protein existence level 1. Serine/threonine protein kinase that plays a role in a variety of different signaling pathways including cytoskeleton regulation, cell migration, proliferation or cell survival. Activation by various effectors including growth factor receptors or active CDC42 and RAC1 results in a conformational change and a subsequent autophosphorylation on several serine and/or threonine residues. Phosphorylates the proto-oncogene RAF1 and stimulates its kinase activity. Promotes cell surv
   6174..6757    +  misc_feature   IRES2: internal ribosome entry site (IRES) of the encephalomyocarditis virus (EMCV)
   6756..7352    +  CDS            PuroR: puromycin N-acetyltransferase; pac from Streptomyces alboniger; confers resistance to puromycin
   7368..7956    +  misc_feature   WPRE: woodchuck hepatitis virus posttranscriptional regulatory element
   7973..8161    +  CDS            nef (fragment): NEF_HV1Z2 - Experimental evidence at protein level: Swiss-Prot protein existence level 1. Extracellular Nef protein targets CD4(+) T-lymphocytes for apoptosis by interacting with CXCR4 surface receptors. From Human immunodeficiency virus type 1 group M subtype D (isolate Z2/CDC-Z34) (HIV-1).
   8163..8396    +  LTR            3' LTR (ΔU3): self-inactivating 3' long terminal repeat (LTR) from HIV-1
   8503..8727    +  polyA_signal   bGH poly(A) signal: bovine growth hormone polyadenylation signal
   8731..8752    +  promoter       SV40 promoter (fragment): SV40 enhancer and early promoter
   8773..9201    +  rep_origin     f1 ori (sequence partly withheld): f1 bacteriophage origin of replication; arrow indicates direction of (+) strand synthesis
   9215..9544    +  promoter       SV40 promoter: SV40 enhancer and early promoter
   9593..10622   +  CDS            HygR (fragment): aminoglycoside phosphotransferase from E. coli; aph(4)-Ia; confers resistance to hygromycin
  10632..10757   +  CDS            ble (fragment): BLE_KLEPN - Experimental evidence at protein level: Swiss-Prot protein existence level 1. Binding protein with a strong affinity to the bleomycin family of antibiotics. Binds to CL990; an antimitotic-antibiotic compound. From Klebsiella pneumoniae.
  10752..10873   +  polyA_signal   SV40 poly(A) signal: SV40 polyadenylation signal
  10944..10966   -  protein_bind   lac operator (fragment): The lac repressor binds to the lac operator to inhibit transcription in E. coli. This inhibition can be relieved by adding lactose or isopropyl-β-D-thiogalactopyranoside (IPTG). lac repressor encoded by lacI
  10970..11000   -  promoter       lac promoter: promoter for the E. coli lac operon
  11015..11036   -  protein_bind   CAP binding site: CAP binding activates transcription in the presence of cAMP. E. coli catabolite activator protein
  11049..11141   -  CDS            lacI (fragment): lac repressor; lacI; The lac repressor binds to the lac operator to inhibit transcription in E. coli. This inhibition can be relieved by adding lactose or isopropyl-β-D-thiogalactopyranoside (IPTG).
  11324..11912   -  rep_origin     ori: high-copy-number ColE1/pMB1/pBR322/pUC origin of replication
  12083..12943   -  CDS            AmpR: β-lactamase; bla; confers resistance to ampicillin, carbenicillin, and related antibiotics
  12944..13048   -  promoter       AmpR promoter: bla
  13096..13230   +  polyA_signal   SV40 poly(A) signal: SV40 polyadenylation signal
  13397..329     +  CDS            nef (fragment) (across the origin): NEF_HV1BR - Experimental evidence at protein level: Swiss-Prot protein existence level 1. Extracellular Nef protein targets CD4(+) T-lymphocytes for apoptosis by interacting with CXCR4 surface receptors (PubMed:14990729). From Human immunodeficiency virus type 1 group M subtype B (isolate BRU/LAI) (HIV-1).
>Addgene plasmid #167168 | pLenti--Puro-3xFLAG PAK5 S364L | addgene full sequence | sequence record 333875 | Addgene NGS Result
TGGAAGGGCTAATTCACTCCCAAAGAAGACAAGATATCCTTGATCTGTGGATCTACCACACACAAGGCTA
CTTCCCTGATTAGCAGAACTACACACCAGGGCCAGGGGTCAGATATCCACTGACCTTTGGATGGTGCTAC
AAGCTAGTACCAGTTGAGCCAGATAAGGTAGAAGAGGCCAATAAAGGAGAGAACACCAGCTTGTTACACC
CTGTGAGCCTGCATGGGATGGATGACCCGGAGAGAGAAGTGTTAGAGTGGAGGTTTGACAGCCGCCTAGC
ATTTCATCACGTGGCCCGAGAGCTGCATCCGGAGTACTTCAAGAACTGCTGATATCGAGCTTGCTACAAG
GGACTTTCCGCTGGGGACTTTCCAGGGAGGCGTGGCCTGGGCGGGACTGGGGAGTGGCGAGCCCTCAGAT
CCTGCATATAAGCAGCTGCTTTTTGCCTGTACTGGGTCTCTCTGGTTAGACCAGATCTGAGCCTGGGAGC
TCTCTGGCTAACTAGGGAACCCACTGCTTAAGCCTCAATAAAGCTTGCCTTGAGTGCTTCAAGTAGTGTG
TGCCCGTCTGTTGTGTGACTCTGGTAACTAGAGATCCCTCAGACCCTTTTAGTCAGTGTGGAAAATCTCT
AGCAGTGGCGCCCGAACAGGGACTTGAAAGCGAAAGGGAAACCAGAGGAGCTCTCTCGACGCAGGACTCG
GCTTGCTGAAGCGCGCACGGCAAGAGGCGAGGGGCGGCGACTGGTGAGTACGCCAAAAATTTTGACTAGC
GGAGGCTAGAAGGAGAGAGATGGGTGCGAGAGCGTCAGTATTAAGCGGGGGAGAATTAGATCGCGATGGG
AAAAAATTCGGTTAAGGCCAGGGGGAAAGAAAAAATATAAATTAAAACATATAGTATGGGCAAGCAGGGA
GCTAGAACGATTCGCAGTTAATCCTGGCCTGTTAGAAACATCAGAAGGCTGTAGACAAATACTGGGACAG
CTACAACCATCCCTTCAGACAGGATCAGAAGAACTTAGATCATTATATAATACAGTAGCAACCCTCTATT
GTGTGCATCAAAGGATAGAGATAAAAGACACCAAGGAAGCTTTAGACAAGATAGAGGAAGAGCAAAACAA
AAGTAAGACCACCGCACAGCAAGCGGCCGGCCGCTGATCTTCAGACCTGGAGGAGGAGATATGAGGGACA
ATTGGAGAAGTGAATTATATAAATATAAAGTAGTAAAAATTGAACCATTAGGAGTAGCACCCACCAAGGC
AAAGAGAAGAGTGGTGCAGAGAGAAAAAAGAGCAGTGGGAATAGGAGCTTTGTTCCTTGGGTTCTTGGGA
GCAGCAGGAAGCACTATGGGCGCAGCGTCAATGACGCTGACGGTACAGGCCAGACAATTATTGTCTGGTA
TAGTGCAGCAGCAGAACAATTTGCTGAGGGCTATTGAGGCGCAACAGCATCTGTTGCAACTCACAGTCTG
GGGCATCAAGCAGCTCCAGGCAAGAATCCTGGCTGTGGAAAGATACCTAAAGGATCAACAGCTCCTGGGG
ATTTGGGGTTGCTCTGGAAAACTCATTTGCACCACTGCTGTGCCTTGGAATGCTAGTTGGAGTAATAAAT
CTCTGGAACAGATTTGGAATCACACGACCTGGATGGAGTGGGACAGAGAAATTAACAATTACACAAGCTT
AATACACTCCTTAATTGAAGAATCGCAAAACCAGCAAGAAAAGAATGAACAAGAATTATTGGAATTAGAT
AAATGGGCAAGTTTGTGGAATTGGTTTAACATAACAAATTGGCTGTGGTATATAAAATTATTCATAATGA
TAGTAGGAGGCTTGGTAGGTTTAAGAATAGTTTTTGCTGTACTTTCTATAGTGAATAGAGTTAGGCAGGG
ATATTCACCATTATCGTTTCAGACCCACCTCCCAACCCCGAGGGGACCCGACAGGCCCGAAGGAATAGAA
GAAGAAGGTGGAGAGAGAGACAGAGACAGATCCATTCGATTAGTGAACGGATCGGCACTGCGTGCGCCAA
TTCTGCAGACAAATGGCAGTATTCATCCACAATTTTAAAAGAAAAGGGGGGATTGGGGGGTACAGTGCAG
GGGAAAGAATAGTAGACATAATAGCAACAGACATACAAACTAAAGAATTACAAAAACAAATTACAAAAAT
TCAAAATTTTCGGGTTTATTACAGGGACAGCAGAGATCCAGTTTGGTTAGTACCGGGCCCGCTCTAGTCC
GGAATCAGTCCTGCTCCTCGGCCACGAAGTGCACGCAGTTGCCGGCCGGGTCGCGCAGGGCGAACTCCCG
CCCCCACGGCTGCTCGCCGATCTCGGTCATGGCCGGCCCGGAGGCGTCCCGGAAGTTCGTGGACACGACC
TCCGACCACTCGGCGTACAGCTCGTCCAGGCCGCGCACCCACACCCAGGCCAGGGTGTTGTCCGGCACCA
CCTGGTCCTGGACCGCGCTGATGAACAGGGTCACGTCGTCCCGGACCACACCGGCGAAGTCGTCCTCCAC
GAAGTCCCGGGAGAACCCGAGCCGGTCGGTCCAGAACTCGACCGCTCCGGCGACGTCGCGCGCGGTGAGC
ACCGGAACGGCACTGGTCAACTTGGCCATGGTGGCCCTCCTATAGTGAGTCGTATTATACTATGCCGATA
TACTATGCCGATGATTAATTGTCAACACGTGCTGCAGGTCCGAGGTTCTAGGCTGCCACGTCAGACGAAG
GGCGCAGCGAGCGTCCTGATCCTTCCGCCCGGACGCTCAGGACAGCGGCCCGCTGCTCATAAGACTCGGC
CTTAGAACCCCAGTATCAGCAGAAGGACATTTTAGGACGGGACTTGGGTGACTCTAGGGCACTGGTTTTC
TTTCCAGAGAGCGGAACAGGCGAGGAAAAGTAGTCCCTTCTCGGCGATTCTGCGGAGGGATCTCCGTGGG
GCGGTGAACGCCGATGATTATATAAGGACGCGCCGGGTGTGGCACAGCTAGTTCCGTCGCAGCCGGGATT
TGGGTCGCGGTTCTTGTTTGTGGATCGCTGTGATCGTCACTTGGTGAGTAGCGGGCTGCTGGGCTGGCCG
GGGCTTTCGTGGCCGCCGGGCCGCTCGGTGGGACGGAAGCGTGTGGAGAGACCGCCAAGGGCTGTAGTCT
GGGTCCGCGAGCAAGGTTGCCCTGAACTGGGGGTTGGGGGGAGCGCAGCAAAATGGCGGCTGTTCCCGAG
TCTTGAATGGAAGACGCTTGTGAGGCGGGCTGTGAGGTCGTTGAAACAAGGTGGGGGGCATGGTGGGCGG
CAAGAACCCAAGGTCTTGAGGCCTTCGCTAATGCGGGAAAGCTCTTATTCGGGTGAGATGGGCTGGGGCA
CCATCTGGGGACCCTGACGTGAAGTTTGTCACTGACTGGAGAACTCGGTTTGTCGTCTGTTGCGGGGGCG
GCAGTTATGGCGGTGCCGTTGGGCAGTGCACCCGTACCTTTGGGAGCGCGCGCCCTCGTCGTGTCGTGAC
GTCACCCGTTCTGTTGGCTTATAATGCAGGGTGGGGCCACCTGCCGGTAGGTGTGCGGTAGGCTTTTCTC
CGTCGCAGGACGCAGGGTTCGGGCCTAGGGTAGGCTCTCCTGAATCGACAGGCGCCGGACCTCTGGTGAG
GGGAGGGATAAGTGAGGCGTCAGTTTCTTTGGTCGGTTTTATGTACCTATCTTCTTAAGTAGCTGAAGCT
CCGGTTTTGAACTATGCGCTCGGGGTTGGCGAGTGTGTTTTGTGAAGTTTTTTAGGCACCTTTTGAAATG
TAATCATTTGGGTCAATATGTAATTTTCAGTGTTAGACTAGTAAATTGTCCGCTAAATTCTGGCCGTTTT
TGGCTTTTTTGTTAGACGCTAGCGGATCCATGGACTACAAAGACCATGACGGTGATTATAAAGATCATGA
TATCGATTACAAGGATGACGATGACAAGCTAGCGATGTTTGGGAAGAAAAAGAAAAAGATTGAAATATCT
GGCCCGTCCAACTTTGAACACAGGGTTCATACTGGGTTTGATCCACAAGAGCAGAAGTTTACCGGCCTTC
CCCAGCAGTGGCACAGCCTGTTAGCAGATACGGCCAACAGGCCAAAGCCTATGGTGGACCCTTCATGCAT
CACACCCATCCAGCTGGCTCCTATGAAGACAATCGTTAGAGGAAACAAACCCTGCAAGGAAACCTCCATC
AACGGCCTGCTAGAGGATTTTGACAACATCTCGGTGACTCGCTCCAACTCCCTAAGGAAAGAAAGCCCAC
CCACCCCAGATCAGGGAGCCTCCAGCCACGGTCCAGGCCACGCGGAAGAAAATGGCTTCATCACCTTCTC
CCAGTATTCCAGCGAATCCGATACTACTGCTGACTACACGACCGAAAAGTACAGGGAGAAGAGTCTCTAT
GGAGATGATCTGGATCCGTATTATAGAGGCAGCCACGCAGCCAAGCAAAATGGGCACGTAATGAAAATGA
AGCACGGGGAGGCCTACTATTCTGAGGTGAAGCCTTTGAAATCCGATTTTGCCAGATTTTCTGCCGATTA
TCACTCACATTTGGACTCACTGAGCAAACCAAGTGAATACAGTGACCTCAAGTGGGAGTATCAGAGAGCC
TCGAGTAGCTCCCCTCTGGATTATTCATTCCAATTCACACCTTCTAGAACTGCAGGGACCAGCGGGTGCT
CCAAGGAGAGCCTGGCGTACAGTGAAAGTGAATGGGGACCCAGCCTGGATGACTATGACAGGAGGCCAAA
GTCTTCGTACCTGAATCAGACAAGCCCTCAGCCCACCATGCGGCAGAGGTCCAGGTCAGGCTCGGGACTC
CAGGAACCGATGATGCCATTTGGAGCAAGTGCATTTAAAACCCATCCCCAAGGACACTCCTACAACTCCT
ACACCTACCCTCGCTTGTCCGAGCCCACAATGTGCATTCCAAAGGTGGATTACGATCGAGCACAGATGGT
CCTCAGCCCTCCACTGTCAGGGTCTGACACCTACCCCAGGGGCCCTGCCAAACTACCTCAAAGTCAAAGC
AAATTGGGCTATTCCTCAAGCAGTCACCAGTACCCGTCTGGGTACCACAAAGCCACCTTGTACCATCACC
CCTCCCTGCAGAGCAGTTCGCAGTACATCTCCACGGCTTCCTACCTGAGCTCCCTCAGCCTCTCATCCAG
CACCTACCCGCCGCCCAGCTGGGGCTCCTCCTCCGACCAGCAGCCCTCCAGGGTGTCCCATGAACAGTTT
CGGGCGGCCCTGCAGCTGGTGGTCAGCCCAGGAGACCCCAGGGAATACTTGGCCAACTTTATCAAAATCG
GGGAAGGCTCAACCGGCATCGTATGCATCGCCACCGAGAAACACACAGGGAAACAAGTTGCAGTGAAGAA
AATGGACCTCCGGAAGCAACAGAGACGAGAACTGCTTTTCAATGAGGTCGTGATCATGCGGGATTACCAC
CATGACAATGTGGTTGACATGTACAGCAGCTACCTTGTCGGCGATGAGCTCTGGGTGGTCATGGAGTTTC
TAGAAGGTGGTGCCTTGACAGACATTGTGACTCACACCAGAATGAATGAAGAACAGATAGCTACTGTCTG
CCTGTCAGTTCTGAGAGCTCTCTCCTACCTTCATAACCAAGGAGTGATTCACAGGGACATAAAAAGTGAC
TCCATCCTCCTGACAAGCGATGGCCGGATAAAGTTGTCTGATTTTGGTTTCTGTGCTCAAGTTTCCAAAG
AGGTGCCGAAGAGGAAATCATTGGTTGGCACTCCCTACTGGATGGCCCCTGAGGTGATTTCTAGGCTACC
TTATGGGACAGAGGTGGACATCTGGTCCCTCGGGATCATGGTGATAGAAATGATTGATGGCGAGCCCCCC
TACTTCAATGAGCCTCCCCTCCAGGCGATGCGGAGGATCCGGGACAGTTTACCTCCAAGAGTGAAGGACC
TACACAAGGTTTCTTCAGTGCTCCGGGGATTCCTAGACTTGATGTTGGTGAGGGAGCCCTCTCAGAGAGC
AACAGCCCAGGAACTCCTCGGACATCCATTCTTAAAACTAGCAGGTCCACCGTCTTGCATTGTCCCCCTC
ATGAGACAATACAGGCATCACTGAATTCTGCAGATATCCAGCACAGTGGCGGCCGCTCGAGTCTAGAGTT
AACGCAAATTCCGCCCCTCTCCCTCCCCCCCCCCCTAACGTTACTGGCCGAAGCCGCTTGGAATAAGGCC
GGTGTGCGTTTGTCTATATGTTATTTTCCACCATATTGCCGTCTTTTGGCAATGTGAGGGCCCGGAAACC
TGGCCCTGTCTTCTTGACGAGCATTCCTAGGGGTCTTTCCCCTCTCGCCAAAGGAATGCAAGGTCTGTTG
AATGTCGTGAAGGAAGCAGTTCCTCTGGAAGCTTCTTGAAGACAAACAACGTCTGTAGCGACCCTTTGCA
GGCAGCGGAACCCCCCACCTGGCGACAGGTGCCTCTGCGGCCAAAAGCCACGTGTATAAGATACACCTGC
AAAGGCGGCACAACCCCAGTGCCACGTTGTGAGTTGGATAGTTGTGGAAAGAGTCAAATGGCTCTCCTCA
AGCGTATTCAACAAGGGGCTGAAGGATGCCCAGAAGGTACCCCATTGTATGGGATCTGATCTGGGGCCTC
GGTGCACATGCTTTACATGTGTTTAGTCGAGGTTAAAAAAACGTCTAGGCCCCCCGAACCACGGGGACGT
GGTTTTCCTTTGAAAAACACGATAATACCATGGCCACCGAGTACAAGCCCACGGTGCGCCTCGCCACCCG
CGACGACGTCCCCCGGGCCGTACGCACCCTCGCCGCCGCGTTCGCCGACTACCCCGCCACGCGCCACACC
GTCGACCCGGACCGCCACATCGAGCGGGTCACCGAGCTGCAAGAACTCTTCCTCACGCGCGTCGGGCTCG
ACATCGGCAAGGTGTGGGTCGCGGACGACGGCGCCGCGGTGGCGGTCTGGACCACGCCGGAGAGCGTCGA
AGCGGGGGCGGTGTTCGCCGAGATCGGCTCGCGCATGGCCGAGTTGAGCGGTTCCCGGCTGGCCGCGCAG
CAACAGATGGAAGGCCTCCTGGCGCCGCACCGGCCCAAGGAGCCCGCGTGGTTCCTGGCCACCGTCGGCG
TCTCGCCCGACCACCAGGGCAAGGGTCTGGGCAGCGCCGTCGTGCTCCCCGGAGTGGAGGCGGCCGAGCG
CGCTGGGGTGCCCGCCTTCCTGGAGACCTCCGCGCCCCGCAACCTCCCCTTCTACGAGCGGCTCGGCTTC
ACCGTCACCGCCGACGTCGAGGTGCCCGAAGGACCGCGCACCTGGTGCATGACCCGCAAGCCCGGTGCCT
GAGTTCGCGTCTGGAACAATCAACCTCTGGATTACAAAATTTGTGAAAGATTGACTGGTATTCTTAACTA
TGTTGCTCCTTTTACGCTATGTGGATACGCTGCTTTAATGCCTTTGTATCATGCTATTGCTTCCCGTATG
GCTTTCATTTTCTCCTCCTTGTATAAATCCTGGTTGCTGTCTCTTTATGAGGAGTTGTGGCCCGTTGTCA
GGCAACGTGGCGTGGTGTGCACTGTGTTTGCTGACGCAACCCCCACTGGTTGGGGCATTGCCACCACCTG
TCAGCTCCTTTCCGGGACTTTCGCTTTCCCCCTCCCTATTGCCACGGCGGAACTCATCGCCGCCTGCCTT
GCCCGCTGCTGGACAGGGGCTCGGCTGTTGGGCACTGACAATTCCGTGGTGTTGTCGGGGAAGCTGACGT
CCTTTCCATGGCTGCTCGCCTGTGTTGCCACCTGGATTCTGCGCGGGACGTCCTTCTGCTACGTCCCTTC
GGCCCTCAATCCAGCGGACCTTCCTTCCCGCGGCCTGCTGCCGGCTCTGCGGCCTCTTCCGCGTCTTCGC
CTTCGCCCTCAGACGAGTCGGATCTCCCTTTGGGCCGCCTCCCCGCCTGGAATTAATTCTGCAGTCGAGA
CCTAGAAAAACATGGAGCAATCACAAGTAGCAATACAGCAGCTACCAATGCTGATTGTGCCTGGCTAGAA
GCACAAGAGGAGGAGGAGGTGGGTTTTCCAGTCACACCTCAGGTACCTTTAAGACCAATGACTTACAAGG
CAGCTGTAGATCTTAGCCACTTTTTAAAAGAAAAGAGGGGACTGGAAGGGCTAATTCACTCCCAACGAAG
ACAAGATCTGCTTTTTGCTTGTACTGGGTCTCTCTGGTTAGACCAGATCTGAGCCTGGGAGCTCTCTGGC
TAACTAGGGAACCCACTGCTTAAGCCTCAATAAAGCTTGCCTTGAGTGCTTCAAGTAGTGTGTGCCCGTC
TGTTGTGTGACTCTGGTAACTAGAGATCCCTCAGACCCTTTTAGTCAGTGTGGAAAATCTCTAGCAGTAG
TAGTTCATGTCATCTTATTATTCAGTATTTATAACTTGCAAAGAAATGAATATCAGAGAGTGAGAGGCCT
TGACATTGTTTAAACCCGCTGATCAGCCTCGACTGTGCCTTCTAGTTGCCAGCCATCTGTTGTTTGCCCC
TCCCCCGTGCCTTCCTTGACCCTGGAAGGTGCCACTCCCACTGTCCTTTCCTAATAAAATGAGGAAATTG
CATCGCATTGTCTGAGTAGGTGTCATTCTATTCTGGGGGGTGGGGTGGGGCAGGACAGCAAGGGGGAGGA
TTGGGAAGACAATAGCAGGCATGCTGGGGATGCGGTGGGCTCTATGGCTTCTGAGGCGGAAAGAACCAGC
TGGGGCTCTAGGGGGTATCCCC
[124 nt withheld, positions 8773-8896]
C
[91 nt withheld, positions 8898-8988]
A
[49 nt withheld, positions 8990-9038]
CCTTTGACGTTGGAGTCCACGTTCTTT
[37 nt withheld, positions 9066-9102]
ACCCTATCTCGGTCTATTCTTTTGATTTATAAGGGATTTTGCCGATTTCGGCCTATTGGTTAAAAAATGA
GCTGATTTAACAAAAATTTAACGCGAATTAATTCTGTGGAATGTGTGTCAGTTAGGGTGTGGAAAGTCCC
CAGGCTCCCCAGCAGGCAGAAGTATGCAAAGCATGCATCTCAATTAGTCAGCAACCAGGTGTGGAAAGTC
CCCAGGCTCCCCAGCAGGCAGAAGTATGCAAAGCATGCATCTCAATTAGTCAGCAACCATAGTCCCGCCC
CTAACTCCGCCCATCCCGCCCCTAACTCCGCCCAGTTCCGCCCATTCTCCGCCCCATGGCTGACTAATTT
TTTTTATTTATGCAGAGGCCGAGGCCGCCTCTGCCTCTGAGCTATTCCAGAAGTAGTGAGGAGGCTTTTT
TGGAGGCCTAGGCTTTTGCAAAAAGCTCCCGGGAGCTTGTATATCCATTTTCGGATCTGATCAGCACGTG
ATGAAAAAGCCTGAACTCACCGCGACGTCTGTCGAGAAGTTTCTGATCGAAAAGTTCGACAGCGTCTCCG
ACCTGATGCAGCTCTCGGAGGGCGAAGAATCTCGTGCTTTCAGCTTCGATGTAGGAGGGCGTGGATATGT
CCTGCGGGTAAATAGCTGCGCCGATGGTTTCTACAAAGATCGTTATGTTTATCGGCACTTTGCATCGGCC
GCGCTCCCGATTCCGGAAGTGCTTGACATTGGGGAATTAATTCAGCGAGAGCCTGACCTATTGCATCTCC
CGCCGTGCACAGGGTGTCACGTTGCAAGACCTGCCTGAAACCGAACTGCCCGCTGTTCTGCAGCCGGTCG
CGGAGGCCATGGATGCGATCGCTGCGGCCGATCTTAGCCAGACGAGCGGGTTCGGCCCATTCGGACCGCA
AGGAATCGGTCAATACACTACATGGCGTGATTTCATATGCGCGATTGCTGATCCCCATGTGTATCACTGG
CAAACTGTGATGGACGACACCGTCAGTGCGTCCGTCGCGCAGGCTCTCGATGAGCTGATGCTTTGGGCCG
AGGACTGCCCCGAAGTCCGGCACCTCGTGCACGCGGATTTCGGCTCCAACAATGTCCTGACGGACAATGG
CCGCATAACAGCGGTCATTGACTGGAGCGAGGCGATGTTCGGGGATTCCCAATACGAGGTCGCCAACATC
TTCTTCTGGAGGCCGTGGTTGGCTTGTATGGAGCAGCAGACGCGCTACTTCGAGCGGAGGCATCCGGAGC
TTGCAGGATCGCCGCGGCTCCGGGCGTATATGCTCCGCATTGGTCTTGACCAACTCTATCAGAGCTTGGT
TGACGGCAATTTCGATGATGCAGCTTGGGCGCAGGGTCGATGCGACGCAATCGTCCGATCCGGAGCCGGG
ACTGTCGGGCGTACACAAATCGCCCGCAGAAGCGCGGCCGTCTGGACCGATGGCTGTGTAGAAGTACTCG
CCGATAGTGGAAACCGACGCCCCAGCACTCGTCCGAGGGCAAAGGAATAGCACGTGCTACGAGATTTCGA
TTCCACCGCCGCCTTCTATGAAAGGTTGGGCTTCGGAATCGTTTTCCGGGACGCCGGCTGGATGATCCTC
CAGCGCGGGGATCTCATGCTGGAGTTCTTCGCCCACCCCAACTTGTTTATTGCAGCTTATAATGGTTACA
AATAAAGCAATAGCATCACAAATTTCACAAATAAAGCATTTTTTTCACTGCATTCTAGTTGTGGTTTGTC
CAAACTCATCAATGTATCTTATCATGTCTGTATACCGTCGACCTCTAGCTAGAGCTTGGCGTAATCATGG
TCATAGCTGTTTCCTGTGTGAAATTGTTATCCGCTCACAATTCCACACAACATACGAGCCGGAAGCATAA
AGTGTAAAGCCTGGGGTGCCTAATGAGTGAGCTAACTCACATTAATTGCGTTGCGCTCACTGCCCGCTTT
CCAGTCGGGAAACCTGTCGTGCCAGCTGCATTAATGAATCGGCCAACGCGCGGGGAGAGGCGGTTTGCGT
ATTGGGCGCTCTTCCGCTTCCTCGCTCACTGACTCGCTGCGCTCGGTCGTTCGGCTGCGGCGAGCGGTAT
CAGCTCACTCAAAGGCGGTAATACGGTTATCCACAGAATCAGGGGATAACGCAGGAAAGAACATGTGAGC
AAAAGGCCAGCAAAAGGCCAGGAACCGTAAAAAGGCCGCGTTGCTGGCGTTTTTCCATAGGCTCCGCCCC
CCTGACGAGCATCACAAAAATCGACGCTCAAGTCAGAGGTGGCGAAACCCGACAGGACTATAAAGATACC
AGGCGTTTCCCCCTGGAAGCTCCCTCGTGCGCTCTCCTGTTCCGACCCTGCCGCTTACCGGATACCTGTC
CGCCTTTCTCCCTTCGGGAAGCGTGGCGCTTTCTCATAGCTCACGCTGTAGGTATCTCAGTTCGGTGTAG
GTCGTTCGCTCCAAGCTGGGCTGTGTGCACGAACCCCCCGTTCAGCCCGACCGCTGCGCCTTATCCGGTA
ACTATCGTCTTGAGTCCAACCCGGTAAGACACGACTTATCGCCACTGGCAGCAGCCACTGGTAACAGGAT
TAGCAGAGCGAGGTATGTAGGCGGTGCTACAGAGTTCTTGAAGTGGTGGCCTAACTACGGCTACACTAGA
AGAACAGTATTTGGTATCTGCGCTCTGCTGAAGCCAGTTACCTTCGGAAAAAGAGTTGGTAGCTCTTGAT
CCGGCAAACAAACCACCGCTGGTAGCGGTGGTTTTTTTGTTTGCAAGCAGCAGATTACGCGCAGAAAAAA
AGGATCTCAAGAAGATCCTTTGATCTTTTCTACGGGGTCTGACGCTCAGTGGAACGAAAACTCACGTTAA
GGGATTTTGGTCATGAGATTATCAAAAAGGATCTTCACCTAGATCCTTTTAAATTAAAAATGAAGTTTTA
AATCAATCTAAAGTATATATGAGTAAACTTGGTCTGACAGTTACCAATGCTTAATCAGTGAGGCACCTAT
CTCAGCGATCTGTCTATTTCGTTCATCCATAGTTGCCTGACTCCCCGTCGTGTAGATAACTACGATACGG
GAGGGCTTACCATCTGGCCCCAGTGCTGCAATGATACCGCGAGACCCACGCTCACCGGCTCCAGATTTAT
CAGCAATAAACCAGCCAGCCGGAAGGGCCGAGCGCAGAAGTGGTCCTGCAACTTTATCCGCCTCCATCCA
GTCTATTAATTGTTGCCGGGAAGCTAGAGTAAGTAGTTCGCCAGTTAATAGTTTGCGCAACGTTGTTGCC
ATTGCTACAGGCATCGTGGTGTCACGCTCGTCGTTTGGTATGGCTTCATTCAGCTCCGGTTCCCAACGAT
CAAGGCGAGTTACATGATCCCCCATGTTGTGCAAAAAAGCGGTTAGCTCCTTCGGTCCTCCGATCGTTGT
CAGAAGTAAGTTGGCCGCAGTGTTATCACTCATGGTTATGGCAGCACTGCATAATTCTCTTACTGTCATG
CCATCCGTAAGATGCTTTTCTGTGACTGGTGAGTACTCAACCAAGTCATTCTGAGAATAGTGTATGCGGC
GACCGAGTTGCTCTTGCCCGGCGTCAATACGGGATAATACCGCGCCACATAGCAGAACTTTAAAAGTGCT
CATCATTGGAAAACGTTCTTCGGGGCGAAAACTCTCAAGGATCTTACCGCTGTTGAGATCCAGTTCGATG
TAACCCACTCGTGCACCCAACTGATCTTCAGCATCTTTTACTTTCACCAGCGTTTCTGGGTGAGCAAAAA
CAGGAAGGCAAAATGCCGCAAAAAAGGGAATAAGGGCGACACGGAAATGTTGAATACTCATACTCTTCCT
TTTTCAATATTATTGAAGCATTTATCAGGGTTATTGTCTCATGAGCGGATACATATTTGAATGTATTTAG
AAAAATAAACAAATAGGGGTTCCGCGCACATTTCCCCGAAAAGTGCCACCTGACGTCGACGGATCGGGAG
ATCAACTTGTTTATTGCAGCTTATAATGGTTACAAATAAAGCAATAGCATCACAAATTTCACAAATAAAG
CATTTTTTTCACTGCATTCTAGTTGTGGTTTGTCCAAACTCATCAATGTATCTTATCATGTCTGGATCAA
CTGGATAACTCAAGCTAACCAAAATCATCCCAAACTTCCCACCCCATACCCTATTACCACTGCCAATTAC
CTGTGGTTTCATTTACTCTAAACCTGTGATTCCTCTGAATTATTTTCATTTTAAAGAAATTGTATTTGTT
AAATATGTACTACAAACTTAGTAGT
